>Addgene plasmid #167391 | pMSR:MSMEG_5129:Dendra | depositor partial sequence | sequence record 325219 | partial
ATGTCATCGCATGAATCGCCCCGGCTGCTGTTCGTCCACGCCCACCCCGACGACGAGACCCTGACCACCG
GCGGGACCATCGCGCACTACGTCGCGCGCTCGGCCGAGGTCCATGTCGTCACCTGCACGCTCGGTGAGGA
GGGCGAGGTGATCGGCGAGCGCTACGCGCAACTCGCCGTCGACCACGCCGATCAGCTCGGCGGGTACCGC
ATCGCGGAGCTGACGGCCGCGCTGCAGTCTCTCGGGTTGCGGGGCCCGCGGTATCTCGGCGGCGCCGGGC
ACTGGCGTGACTCCGGCATGGCAGGCACGCCGTCGCGCGGGCGGCAGCGCTGGGTCGACGCCGACCTCGA
CGAGGCCGTGGGTGCACTGGTCGCCGTGATCGGTGAGGTGCGGCCGCACGTCGTCGTCACCTACGACCCC
AACGGCGGCTACGGGCACCCCGACCACATCCAGACACACGTGGTCACCACGCGGGCCGTCGCCGCCGCAC
CCGAGGCGGTCGGCTGGACCGTGCCCAAGTTCTACTGGACCGTGACGGCCATCAGCGCGATGACGGCGGG
CCTGCAGGCGCTCGGCGACGTCCCGTCGGAGTGGATCCGAGTGAACGCCGAGGACATCCCGTTCGGGTTC
GGCGACGACCAGATCGACGCGGTCGTCGACGTCACGGCCGAACTGCCGGCCAAGGTGGGCGCGATGCGCG
CACACGCCACGCAGATCACCGTCGCACCCGACGGCCGGGCGTTCGCGCTGTCCAACAACATCGCGCTTCC
GGTCCTGGGGGAGGAGCACTACGTCCTGGTCTCCGGTGAGGCCGGGCCACGGGATTCCCGAGGATGGGAA
ACCGATCTTCTTGCCGGGCTTGATCTGGAG
