[The description below was written by a language model from this plasmid's Addgene catalogue record.]
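Description:
pMSR:MSMEG_5129:Dendra is a bacterial expression plasmid built on the pMSR:Dendra backbone, an integrating mycobacterial vector that inserts into the host chromosome at the L5 phage attachment site, giving stable single-copy maintenance in mycobacteria rather than episomal replication. The record also notes that the vector supports T7-driven expression in E. coli. It is propagated as a high-copy plasmid in E. coli and selected with apramycin. The specific replication origin, integrase cassette and resistance gene are not itemised, because no feature table accompanies the catalogue entry.

The insert is the Mycobacterium smegmatis open reading frame MSMEG_5129, derived from the M. smegmatis reference genome sequence and introduced by ligation-independent cloning. The function of the encoded protein is not stated in the record. The gene is placed under the pmycTetO promoter, a mycobacterial promoter carrying tet operator sequences, which generally allows expression to be controlled by a Tet repressor and tetracycline-type inducers where the repressor is present. At its C terminus the protein is joined through a Gly-Ala linker to Dendra2, a green-to-red photoconvertible fluorescent protein, followed by a single FLAG epitope.

The stated purpose is to produce a C-terminal fluorescent fusion, and the plasmid belongs to a systematic mycobacterial resource of tagged genes. Such a construct lends itself to imaging the subcellular localisation of the MSMEG_5129 product in live mycobacteria, with photoconversion offering the option of tracking a protein population over time. The FLAG tag provides a handle for antibody-based detection or affinity purification.
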