Addgene plasmid #167391: pMSR:MSMEG_5129:Dendra
Purpose: C-term fluorescent fusion
Depositing lab: Keith Derbyshire & Joseph Wade. Depositing organization: Wadsworth Center, New York State Department of Health. Publication: A Mycobacterial Systems Resource for the Research Community. Judd JA, Canestrari J, Clark R, Joseph A, Lapierre P, Lasek-Nesselquist E, Mir M, Palumbo M, Smith C, Stone M, Upadhyay A, Wirth SE, Dedrick RM, Meier CG, Russell DA, Dills A, Dove E, Kester J, Wolf ID, Zhu J, Rubin ER, Fortune S, Hatfull GF, Gray TA, Wade JT, Derbyshire KM. mBio. 2021 Mar 2;12(2). pii: mBio.02401-20. doi: 10.1128/mBio.02401-20. PubMed 33653882.
Backbone
  Vector backbone: pMSR:Dendra
  Vector type: Bacterial Expression ; Integrating Mycobacterial Expression Vector attL5. T7 expression in E. coli
Growth in bacteria
  Bacterial resistance: Apramycin, 25 μg/mL
  Growth temperature: 37°C
  Growth strain: DH5alpha
  Copy number: High Copy
Gene/Insert
  Gene/Insert name: MSMEG_5129
  Species: M. smegmatis
  Promoter: pmycTetO
  Tag / fusion protein: Gly-Ala Linker/Dendra2/1x Flag Tag (C terminal on insert)
  Cloning method: Ligation Independent Cloning
  Sequencing primers: 5′ TGATAGAGTTTGTCCTCCCTATCAG; 3′ TCCATATGCACCTTGACACG
Resource information
  A portion of this plasmid was derived from a plasmid made by: CP000480.1
Terms and licenses: Academic/Nonprofit Terms; Industry Terms: Not Available to Industry
Depositor comments: 5' cloning site: AseI (destroyed), 3' cloning site: HindIII (not destroyed)
How to cite: pMSR:MSMEG_5129:Dendra was a gift from Keith Derbyshire & Joseph Wade (Addgene plasmid # 167391 ; http://n2t.net/addgene:167391 ; RRID:Addgene_167391)
